>Addgene plasmid #174349 | C233 | addgene full sequence | sequence record 343597 | Addgene NGS Result
TAATACGACTCACTATAGGGGAATACAAGCTTCTTGTTCTTTTTGCAGAAGCTCAGAATAAACGCTCAAC
TTTGGCAGATCTGAACATGAATCCCAGTGCTCCCAGCTACCCAATGGCTTCCCTGTACGTTGGAGACCTT
CATCAAGATGTAACGGAGGCCATGCTTTATGAGAAGTTTAGCCCAGCTGGTCCCATTTTGTCAATCCGAG
TTTGCAGAGATATGATTACACGACGCTCACTTGGATATGCATATGTCAACTTCCAGCAACCAGCTGATGC
TGAACGTGCTTTGGATACAATGAACTTTGATGTCATAAAGGGCAGGCCCGTGCGGATTATGTGGTCTCAG
CGTGACCCTTCTCTGCGTAAGAGTGGAGTTGGTAACATTTTCATCAAAAACCTGGACAAGTCTATTGATA
ACAAAGCCTTGTACGATACATTTTCTGCATTTGGAAACATTCTTTCCTGTAAGGTGGTTTGTGATGAAAA
TGGATCCAAGGGCTATGGTTTTGTTCACTTTGAGACACAAGAGGCTGCTGAGAGGGCTATTGATAAAATG
AATGGCGCGCTTCTCAATGACCGCAAAGTATTTGTTGGGCGCTTTAAGTCCCGCAAAGAGCGTGAAGCTG
AGCTTGGTGCCAGAGCTAAGGAATTTACAAATGTTTACATCAAAAATTTTGGAGACGACATGAATGACGA
GAGGCTCAAAGAAATGTTTGGCAAATATGGGCCAGCTCTTAGTGTTAAAGTTATGACTGATGACAATGGA
AAGTCAAAAGGCTTTGGCTTTGTCAGCTTTGAAAGACATGAAGATGCACAAAAGGCTGTTGATGAAATGT
ATGGCAAGGATATGAATGGGAAGTCCATGTTTGTGGGCCGTGCACAGAAAAAGGTGGAAAGGCAAACTGA
GCTTAAGCGCAAGTTTGAACAAATGAATCAGGACCGAATCACCAGATACCAGGGTGTTAACCTCTATGTT
AAAAACCTTGATGATGGTATTGATGATGAACGACTGCGGAAAGAATTCTTACCTTTTGGTACAATCACCA
GTGCTAAGGTAATGATGGAAGGTGGTCGCAGTAAAGGCTTTGGTTTTGTATGCTTTTCTTCACCTGAAGA
GGCCACTAAAGCAGTCACAGAAATGAATGGTAGAATTGTTGCCACAAAACCCCTGTATGTTGCATTGGCC
CAAAGAAAAGAAGAGCGTCAGGCTCACTTGACCAACCAGTACATGCAGAGGATGGCAAGTGTTCGTGTAC
CAAATCCTGTGATCAACCCATACCAGCCACCACCATCCAGCTATTTCATGGCAGCTATCCCACCGGCTCA
AAACCGTGCTGCGTACTACCCACCTGGGCAGATTGCACAGCTCAGGCCCAGCCCCCGTTGGACTGCACAG
GGTGCCAGACCTCATCCATTCCAGAACATGCCCGGAGCAATCCGCCCTACTGCTCCAAGACCACCAACAT
TCAGTACAATGAGACCGGCTTCTAATCAAGTCCCACGTGTCATGTCAGCTCAACGTGTTGCCAATACATC
AACCCAGACTATGGGTCCTCGTCCAACGACTGCTGCTGCAGCTGCAGCATCTGCTGTCAGGGCTGTTCCT
CAGTATAAATATGCGGCGGGTGTACGTAATCAGCAGCATCTTAATACACAGCCCCAAGTGGCTATGCAGC
AGCCTGCTGTCCATGTACAAGGCCAGGAACCTCTGACGGCTTCCATGCTGGCAGCTGCTCCACCTCAAGA
GCAGAAACAAATGCTAGGTGAGCGGCTCTTCCCACTTATCCAAGCAATGCACCCAACTCTGGCTGGCAAA
ATTACTGGAATGCTTCTGGAGATTGACAACTCGGAGCTTCTCCATATGCTTGAATCACCCGAGTCACTGC
GCTTAAAGGTTGATGAAGCTGTTGCTGTGCTTCAAGCCCATCAGGCTAAGGAAGCTGCTCAGAAGGTTGT
TAATGCAACTGGAGTGCCAACTGCTGATTACAAGGATGACGACGATAAGTAAACCAGCCTCAAGAACACC
CGAATGGAGTCTCTAAGCTACATAATACCAACTTACACTTTACAAAATGTTGTCCCCCAAAATGTAGCCA
TTCGTATCTGCTCCTAATAAAAAGAAAGTTTCTTCACATTCTGGCGTAGATCCAGACATGAAAAAAAAAA
AAAAAAAAAAAAAAAAAAAAAAAAAAAAAAAAAAAAAAAAAAAAAAAAAAAAAAAAAAAAAAAAAAAAAA
AAAAAAAAAAAAAAAAAAAAAAAAAAAAAAAAAAAAAAAAAAAAAAAAAAAAAAAAAAACAGTAGGGTTG
TAAAGGTTTTTCTTTTCCTGAGAAAACAACCTTTTGTTTTCTCAGGTTTTGCTTTTTGGCCTTTCCCTAG
CTTTAAAAAAAAAAAAAGCAAAAGCTAGCCATGGTCCCAGCCTCCTCGCTGGCGGCTAGTGGGCAACATG
CTTCGGCATGGCGAATGGGACGCGGCCGCATGCATAAGCTTGAGTATTCTATAGTGTCACCTAAATAGCT
TGGCGTAATCATGGTCATAGCTGTTTCCTGTGTGAAATTGTTATCCGCTCACAATTCCACACAACATACG
AGCCGGAAGCATAAAGTGTAAAGCCTGGGGTGCCTAATGAGTGAGCTAACTCACATTAATTGCGTTGCGC
TCACTGCCCGCTTTCCAGTCGGGAAACCTGTCGTGCCAGCTGCATTAATGAATCGGCCAACGCGCGGGGA
GAGGCGGTTTGCGTATTGGGCGCTCTTCCGCTTCCTCGCTCACTGACTCGCTGCGCTCGGTCGTTCGGCT
GCGGCGAGCGGTATCAGCTCACTCAAAGGCGGTAATACGGTTATCCACAGAATCAGGGGATAACGCAGGA
AAGAACATGTGAGCAAAAGGCCAGCAAAAGGCCAGGAACCGTAAAAAGGCCGCGTTGCTGGCGTTTTTCC
ATAGGCTCCGCCCCCCTGACGAGCATCACAAAAATCGACGCTCAAGTCAGAGGTGGCGAAACCCGACAGG
ACTATAAAGATACCAGGCGTTTCCCCCTGGAAGCTCCCTCGTGCGCTCTCCTGTTCCGACCCTGCCGCTT
ACCGGATACCTGTCCGCCTTTCTCCCTTCGGGAAGCGTGGCGCTTTCTCATAGCTCACGCTGTAGGTATC
TCAGTTCGGTGTAGGTCGTTCGCTCCAAGCTGGGCTGTGTGCACGAACCCCCCGTTCAGCCCGACCGCTG
CGCCTTATCCGGTAACTATCGTCTTGAGTCCAACCCGGTAAGACACGACTTATCGCCACTGGCAGCAGCC
ACTGGTAACAGGATTAGCAGAGCGAGGTATGTAGGCGGTGCTACAGAGTTCTTGAAGTGGTGGCCTAACT
ACGGCTACACTAGAAGAACAGTATTTGGTATCTGCGCTCTGCTGAAGCCAGTTACCTTCGGAAAAAGAGT
TGGTAGCTCTTGATCCGGCAAACAAACCACCGCTGGTAGCGGTGGTTTTTTTGTTTGCAAGCAGCAGATT
ACGCGCAGAAAAAAAGGATCTCAAGAAGATCCTTTGATCTTTTCTACGGGGTCTGACGCTCAGTGGAACG
AAAACTCACGTTAAGGGATTTTGGTCATGAGATTATCAAAAAGGATCTTCACCTAGATCCTTTTAAATTA
AAAATGAAGTTTTAAATCAATCTAAAGTATATATGAGTAAACTTGGTCTGACAGTTACCAATGCTTAATC
AGTGAGGCACCTATCTCAGCGATCTGTCTATTTCGTTCATCCATAGTTGCCTGACTCCCCGTCGTGTAGA
TAACTACGATACGGGAGGGCTTACCATCTGGCCCCAGTGCTGCAATGATACCGCGAGACCCACGCTCACC
GGCTCCAGATTTATCAGCAATAAACCAGCCAGCCGGAAGGGCCGAGCGCAGAAGTGGTCCTGCAACTTTA
TCCGCCTCCATCCAGTCTATTAATTGTTGCCGGGAAGCTAGAGTAAGTAGTTCGCCAGTTAATAGTTTGC
GCAACGTTGTTGCCATTGCTACAGGCATCGTGGTGTCACGCTCGTCGTTTGGTATGGCTTCATTCAGCTC
CGGTTCCCAACGATCAAGGCGAGTTACATGATCCCCCATGTTGTGCAAAAAAGCGGTTAGCTCCTTCGGT
CCTCCGATCGTTGTCAGAAGTAAGTTGGCCGCAGTGTTATCACTCATGGTTATGGCAGCACTGCATAATT
CTCTTACTGTCATGCCATCCGTAAGATGCTTTTCTGTGACTGGTGAGTACTCAACCAAGTCATTCTGAGA
ATAGTGTATGCGGCGACCGAGTTGCTCTTGCCCGGCGTCAATACGGGATAATACCGCGCCACATAGCAGA
ACTTTAAAAGTGCTCATCATTGGAAAACGTTCTTCGGGGCGAAAACTCTCAAGGATCTTACCGCTGTTGA
GATCCAGTTCGATGTAACCCACTCGTGCACCCAACTGATCTTCAGCATCTTTTACTTTCACCAGCGTTTC
TGGGTGAGCAAAAACAGGAAGGCAAAATGCCGCAAAAAAGGGAATAAGGGCGACACGGAAATGTTGAATA
CTCATACTCTTCCTTTTTCAATATTATTGAAGCATTTATCAGGGTTATTGTCTCATGAGCGGATACATAT
TTGAATGTATTTAGAAAAATAAACAAATAGGGGTTCCGCGCACATTTCCCCGAAAAGTGCCACCTGACGT
CTAAGAAACCATTATTATCATGACATTAACCTATAAAAATAGGCGTATCACGAGGCCCTTTCGTCTCGCG
CGTTTCGGTGATGACGGTGAAAACCTCTGACACATGCAGCTCCCGGAGACGGTCACAGCTTGTCTGTAAG
CGGATGCCGGGAGCAGACAAGCCCGTCAGGGCGCGTCAGCGGGTGTTGGCGGGTGTCGGGGCTGGCTTAA
CTATGCGGCATCAGAGCAGATTGTACTGAGAGTGCACCATATGCGGTGTGAAATACCGCACAGATGCGTA
AGGAGAAAATACCGCATCAGGAAATTGTAAGCGTTAATATTTTGTTAAAATTCGCGTTAAATTTTTGTTA
AATCAGCTCATTTTTTAACCAATAGGCCGAAATCGGCAAAATCCCTTATAAATCAAAAGAATAGACCGAG
ATAGGGT
[37 nt withheld, positions 5118-5154]
AAAGAACGTGGACTCCAACGTCAAAGG
[49 nt withheld, positions 5182-5230]
T
[91 nt withheld, positions 5232-5322]
G
[124 nt withheld, positions 5324-5447]
CCATTCGCCATTCAGGCTGCGCAACTGTTGGGAAGGGCGATCGGTGCGGGCCTCTTCGCTATTACGCCAG
CTGGCGAAAGGGGGATGTGCTGCAAGGCGATTAAGTTGGGTAACGCCAGGGTTTTCCCAGTCACGACGTT
GTAAAACGACGGCCAGTGAATTG
Features (pLannotate 1.2.2; 17 found; start..end, strand, type, name):
      1..19      +  promoter       T7 promoter: promoter for bacteriophage T7 RNA polymerase
     33..75      +  5'UTR          Xenopus globin 5'-UTR: translational enhancer from the 5'-UTR of the major beta-globin gene of Xenopus laevis
     87..1985    +  CDS            pabpc1-a: PABPA_XENLA - Also known as pabp, pabp1. Experimental evidence at protein level: Swiss-Prot protein existence level 1. Binds the poly(A) tail of mRNA. Prevents mRNA deadenylation and confers poly(A) stability. Stimulates the translation of mRNAs to which it is bound, acting, at least in part, with dazl. From Xenopus laevis (African clawed frog).
   1986..2009    +  CDS            3xFLAG (fragment): three tandem FLAG® epitope tags
   2012..2137    +  3'UTR          Xenopus globin 3'-UTR: 3'-UTR of the major beta-globin gene of Xenopus laevis
   2498..2516    -  promoter       SP6 promoter: promoter for bacteriophage SP6 RNA polymerase
   2558..2574    -  protein_bind   lac operator: The lac repressor binds to the lac operator to inhibit transcription in E. coli. This inhibition can be relieved by adding lactose or isopropyl-β-D-thiogalactopyranoside (IPTG). lac repressor encoded by lacI
   2582..2612    -  promoter       lac promoter: promoter for the E. coli lac operon
   2627..2648    -  protein_bind   CAP binding site: CAP binding activates transcription in the presence of cAMP. E. coli catabolite activator protein
   2661..2753    -  CDS            lacI (fragment): lac repressor; lacI; The lac repressor binds to the lac operator to inhibit transcription in E. coli. This inhibition can be relieved by adding lactose or isopropyl-β-D-thiogalactopyranoside (IPTG).
   2936..3524    -  rep_origin     ori: high-copy-number ColE1/pMB1/pBR322/pUC origin of replication
   3695..4555    -  CDS            AmpR: β-lactamase; bla; confers resistance to ampicillin, carbenicillin, and related antibiotics
   4556..4660    -  promoter       AmpR promoter: bla
   4755..4790    +  CDS            rop (fragment): Rop protein, which maintains plasmids at low copy number; rop
   4892..4991    +  misc_feature   bom (fragment): basis of mobility region from pBR322
   5019..5447    -  rep_origin     f1 ori (sequence partly withheld): f1 bacteriophage origin of replication; arrow indicates direction of (+) strand synthesis
   5451..5608    -  CDS            lacZα (fragment): LacZα fragment of β-galactosidase; lacZ fragment
