[The description below was written by a language model from this plasmid's Addgene catalogue record and pLannotate feature annotations shown in this document.]
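Description:
C233 is an in vitro transcription template built on the pGEM-11Zf backbone, designed to produce mRNA encoding a mutant Xenopus laevis cytoplasmic poly(A)-binding protein for overexpression in frog oocytes. It is propagated in E. coli through a high-copy ColE1/pUC-type origin and selected with ampicillin via the β-lactamase gene. The backbone also carries an f1 phage origin along with remnants typical of pGEM vectors: lac promoter/operator elements and fragments of lacZα, lacI, rop and bom. None of these play a role in the construct's intended use.

The payload is arranged as a synthetic mRNA cassette downstream of a T7 promoter. Transcription by T7 RNA polymerase yields a message that begins with the Xenopus β-globin 5′ UTR, which acts as a translational enhancer. This is followed by the PABPC1 open reading frame carrying the M161A substitution, then a C-terminal FLAG epitope, which the annotation detects as a partial match to 3xFLAG, consistent with a single FLAG tag. The Xenopus β-globin 3′ UTR closes the annotated cassette. The depositor's comments indicate that a template-encoded poly(A) region is also present, although it is not annotated in the feature table. They also warn that its length may not be accurately recorded or stably maintained in bacteria, so individual clones need to be checked. An SP6 promoter lies beyond the cassette in the opposite orientation, a standard feature of the pGEM backbone.

The resulting mRNA is intended for expressing FLAG-tagged PABPC1 M161A in oocytes, in the context of work on how poly(A)-tail length is coupled to translational efficiency. The record does not state the functional consequence of the M161A mutation.
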