Addgene plasmid #174349: C233
Purpose: Template for making mRNA for overexpressing frog PABPC1 M161A mutant (C-FLAG) in frog oocytes
Depositing lab: David Bartel. Depositing organization: Whitehead Institute for Biomedical Research. Publication: The molecular basis of coupling between poly(A)-tail length and translational efficiency. Xiang K, Bartel DP. Elife. 2021 Jul 2;10. pii: 66493. doi: 10.7554/eLife.66493. PubMed 34213414.
Backbone
  Vector backbone: pGEM_11Zf
  Vector type: in vitro transcription template
Growth in bacteria
  Bacterial resistance: Ampicillin, 100 μg/mL
  Growth temperature: 30°C
  Growth strain: NEB Stable
  Copy number: Unknown
Gene/Insert
  Gene/Insert name: PABPC1 (M161A)
  Species: X. laevis (frog)
  Mutation: M161A
  GenBank ID: M27072.1
  Entrez Gene: pabpc1.S (a.k.a. XELAEV_18033915mg, pab1, pabp, pabp1, pabpc1, pabpc1-a, pabpc1-b, pabpc1.L, pabpc2)
  Tag / fusion protein: FLAG (C terminal on insert)
Terms and licenses: Academic/Nonprofit Terms; Industry Terms: Not Available to Industry
Depositor comments: The absolute length of the poly(A) region may not be accurate. The poly(A) region may not be completely maintained during amplification from bacteria. Single clones need to be screened to verify poly(A) length.
How to cite: C233 was a gift from David Bartel (Addgene plasmid # 174349 ; http://n2t.net/addgene:174349 ; RRID:Addgene_174349)
